Addgene plasmid #115092: PEPR1 nD2_pECIA2
Purpose: Bait vector PEPR1 nD2_pECIA2 should be used with prey vector PEPR1 nD2_pECIA14.
Depositing lab: Youssef Belkhadir. Depositing organization: Gregor Mendel Institute of Molecular Plant Biology. Publication: An extracellular network of Arabidopsis leucine-rich repeat receptor kinases. Smakowska-Luzan E, Mott GA, Parys K, Stegmann M, Howton TC, Layeghifard M, Neuhold J, Lehner A, Kong J, Grunwald K, Weinberger N, Satbhai SB, Mayer D, Busch W, Madalinski M, Stolt-Bergner P, Provart NJ, Mukhtar MS, Zipfel C, Desveaux D, Guttman DS, Belkhadir Y. Nature. 2018 Jan 18;553(7688):342-346. doi: 10.1038/nature25184. Epub 2018 Jan 10. PubMed 29320478.
Backbone
  Vector backbone: pECIA2
  Backbone manufacturer: Chris Garcia (Addgene plasmid # 47032)
  Vector type: Insect Expression
Growth in bacteria
  Bacterial resistance: Ampicillin, 100 μg/mL
  Growth temperature: 37°C
  Growth strain: DH5alpha
  Copy number: High Copy
Gene/Insert
  Gene/Insert name: AT1G73080
  Species: A. thaliana (mustard weed)
  Entrez Gene: PEPR1 (a.k.a. AT1G73080, ATPEPR1, F3N23.28, F3N23_28, PEP1 RECEPTOR 1, PEP1 receptor 1)
  Promoter: Metallothionein (Copper-Inducible)
  Tag / fusion protein: Fc, V5 and hexahistidine tags (C terminal on backbone)
  Cloning method: Ligation Independent Cloning
Terms and licenses: Academic/Nonprofit Terms; Industry Terms: Not Available to Industry
Depositor comments: Plasmid for secreted expression in Drosophila cell culture by induction via CuSO4. Insert is an extracellular domain of indicated LRR-RK, C-terminally tagged with Fc, V5 and hexahistidine tags. Insert Protein Sequence: SCLNSDGLTLLSLLKHLDRVPPQVTSTWKINASEATPCNWFGITCDDSKNVASLNFTRSRVSGQLGPEIGELKSLQILDLSTNNFSGTIPSTLGNCTKLATLDLSENGFSDKIPDTLDSLKRLEVLYLYINFLTGELPESLFRIPKLQVLYLDYNNLTGPIPQSIGDAKELVELSMYANQFSGNIPESIGNSSSLQILYLHRNKLVGSLPESLNLLGNLTTLFVGNNSLQGPVRFGSPNCKNLLTLDLSYNEFEGGVPPALGNCSSLDALVIVSGNLSGTIPSSLGMLKNLTILNLSENRLSGSIPAELGNCSSLNLLKLNDNQLVGGIPSALGKLRKLESLELFENRFSGEIPIEIWKSQSLTQLLVYQNNLTGELPVEMTEMKKLKIATLFNNSFYGAIPPGLGVNSSLEEVDFIGNKLTGEIPPNLCHGRKLRILNLGSNLLHGTIPASIGHCKTIRRFILRENNLSGLLPEFSQDHSLSFLDFNSNNFEGPIPGSLGSCKNLSSINLSRNRFTGQIPPQLGNLQNLGYMNLSRNLLEGSLPAQLSNCVSLERFDVGFNSLNGSVPSNFSNWKGLTTLVLSENRFSGGIPQFLPELKKLSTLQIARNAFGGEIPSSIGLIEDLIYDLDLSGNGLTGEIPAKLGDLIKLTRLNISNNNLTGSLSVLKGLTSLLHVDVSNNQFTGPIPDNLEGQLLSEPSSFSGNPNLCIPHSFSASNNSRSALKYCKDQSKSRKSGLS
How to cite: PEPR1 nD2_pECIA2 was a gift from Youssef Belkhadir (Addgene plasmid # 115092 ; http://n2t.net/addgene:115092 ; RRID:Addgene_115092)
