[The description below was written by a language model from this plasmid's Addgene catalogue record and pLannotate feature annotations shown in this document.]
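Description:
PEPR1 nD2_pECIA2 is an insect-cell expression plasmid built on the pECIA2 backbone, designed for secreted production of a plant receptor ectodomain in Drosophila cell culture. In bacteria it is maintained as a high-copy plasmid through a ColE1/pUC-type origin and selected with ampicillin via the β-lactamase gene. The remaining bacterial annotations (lac promoter and operator, and fragments of lacZα, lacI, rop and bom) are remnants of the cloning-vector backbone and play no role in expression of the insert.

The expression cassette is driven by the Drosophila metallothionein promoter, which is induced by adding copper sulfate to the culture. Downstream, a Drosophila BiP signal sequence directs the product into the secretory pathway. It is followed in frame by the extracellular leucine-rich repeat domain of Arabidopsis thaliana PEPR1 (AT1G73080), the receptor kinase that senses endogenous PEP defense peptides and contributes to pattern-triggered immunity. The ectodomain was inserted by ligation-independent cloning and is fused at its C-terminus to a human IgG1 Fc fragment, a V5 epitope and a hexahistidine tag. The histidine tag is stated in the catalogue record but is not separately annotated in the feature table. An SV40 polyadenylation signal lies downstream of the cassette.

The record designates this construct as the bait vector, to be paired with the matching prey vector PEPR1 nD2_pECIA14. The tagged ectodomains are intended for testing extracellular interactions, as part of a study mapping the extracellular interaction network of Arabidopsis leucine-rich repeat receptor kinases. The record does not explain what "nD2" in the name means.
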