Features (pLannotate 1.2.2; 18 found; start..end, strand, type, name):
     23..449     +  promoter       MT promoter: Drosophila metallothionein promoter
    467..520     +  sig_peptide    BiP signal sequence: Drosophila BiP signal sequence
    521..2740    +  CDS            PEPR1 (fragment): PEPR1_ARATH - Experimental evidence at protein level: Swiss-Prot protein existence level 1. Acts as a receptor for PEP defense peptides. Unlike typical immune receptors, senses an endogenous elicitor that potentiates pathogen-associated molecular pattern (PAMP)-inducible plant responses. Involved in PAMP-triggered immunity (PTI) signaling. Interacts with and phosphorylates the kinase BIK1, a central rate-limiting kinase in PTI signaling (PubMed:23431184). From Arabidopsis thaliana (Mouse-ear cress).
   2771..3451    +  CDS            IGHG1 (fragment): IGHG1_HUMAN - Experimental evidence at protein level: Swiss-Prot protein existence level 1. Constant region of immunoglobulin heavy chains. Immunoglobulins, also known as antibodies, are membrane-bound or secreted glycoproteins produced by B lymphocytes. In the recognition phase of humoral immunity, the membrane-bound immunoglobulins serve as receptors which, upon binding of a specific antigen, trigger the clonal expansion and differentiation of B lymphocytes into immunoglobulins- secreting plasma cells. Secreted immunoglobulins mediate the effector phase of humoral immunity, which results in
   3470..3511    +  CDS            V5 tag: epitope tag from simian virus 5
   3611..3745    -  polyA_signal   SV40 poly(A) signal: SV40 polyadenylation signal
   3768..3852    -  CDS            large T antigen (fragment): large T antigen from SV40 (simian virus 40)
   3852..3876    +  misc_feature   MCS (fragment): pUC18/19 multiple cloning site
   3913..3929    -  protein_bind   lac operator: The lac repressor binds to the lac operator to inhibit transcription in E. coli. This inhibition can be relieved by adding lactose or isopropyl-β-D-thiogalactopyranoside (IPTG). lac repressor encoded by lacI
   3937..3967    -  promoter       lac promoter: promoter for the E. coli lac operon
   3982..4003    -  protein_bind   CAP binding site: CAP binding activates transcription in the presence of cAMP. E. coli catabolite activator protein
   4016..4108    -  CDS            lacI (fragment): lac repressor; lacI; The lac repressor binds to the lac operator to inhibit transcription in E. coli. This inhibition can be relieved by adding lactose or isopropyl-β-D-thiogalactopyranoside (IPTG).
   4291..4879    -  rep_origin     ori: high-copy-number ColE1/pMB1/pBR322/pUC origin of replication
   5050..5910    -  CDS            AmpR: β-lactamase; bla; confers resistance to ampicillin, carbenicillin, and related antibiotics
   5911..6015    -  promoter       AmpR promoter: bla
   6110..6145    +  CDS            rop (fragment): Rop protein, which maintains plasmids at low copy number; rop
   6247..6346    +  misc_feature   bom (fragment): basis of mobility region from pBR322
   6352..21      -  CDS            lacZα (fragment) (across the origin): LacZα fragment of β-galactosidase; lacZ fragment
>Addgene plasmid #115092 | PEPR1 nD2_pECIA2 | addgene full sequence | sequence record 298796 | Addgene NGS Result
GTAAAACGACGGCCAGTGAATTAATTCGTTGCAGGACAGGATGTGGTGCCCGATGTGACTAGCTCTTTGC
TGCAGGCCGTCCTATCCTCTGGTTCCGATAAGAGACCCAGAACTCCGGCCCCCCACCGCCCACCGCCACC
CCCATACATATGTGGTACGCAAGTAAGAGTGCCTGCGCATGCCCCATGTGCCCCACCAAGAGCTTTGCAT
CCCATACAAGTCCCCAAAGTGGAGAACCGAACCAATTCTTCGCGGGCAGAACAAAAGCTTCTGCACACGT
CTCCACTCGAATTTGGAGCCGGCCGGCGTGTGCAAAAGAGGTGAATCGAACGAAAGACCCGTGTGTAAAG
CCGCGTTTCCAAAATGTATAAAACCGAGAGCATCTGGCCAATGTGCATCAGTTGTGGTCAGCAGCAAAAT
CAAGTGAATCATCTCAGTGCAACTAAAGGGGGGATCCGATCTCAATATGAAGTTATGCATATTACTGGCC
GTCGTGGCCTTTGTTGGCCTCTCGCTCGGGTCTTGTTTAAACTCAGATGGGCTAACTCTACTCTCTCTTC
TGAAGCATTTGGATAGAGTACCACCACAAGTTACTTCGACATGGAAAATAAACGCATCTGAAGCAACTCC
ATGTAACTGGTTCGGTATCACTTGTGACGATTCTAAGAATGTTGCGTCTCTCAACTTCACTCGTTCTAGG
GTTTCAGGTCAATTGGGTCCGGAAATTGGGGAGCTCAAAAGCTTGCAGATTTTGGATCTGAGTACTAACA
ATTTCTCCGGGACTATACCTTCCACTTTAGGAAACTGTACCAAACTCGCTACTCTAGATTTGTCTGAAAA
TGGATTCTCTGATAAGATCCCAGATACTCTCGATAGCTTGAAGAGGTTGGAGGTGCTTTATCTTTACATA
AACTTCCTCACTGGTGAGTTACCTGAATCCTTGTTTCGAATTCCGAAGCTGCAGGTTTTATATCTTGACT
ATAACAATCTCACCGGTCCGATTCCTCAAAGTATTGGTGATGCTAAGGAGCTTGTGGAGCTGAGTATGTA
TGCGAATCAGTTCTCTGGTAACATCCCTGAGTCGATTGGGAATAGCAGTAGTCTGCAGATTCTTTATTTG
CACAGGAACAAGTTAGTTGGTTCATTACCTGAAAGTCTCAATCTTTTGGGGAATCTCACTACTCTGTTTG
TTGGTAACAACAGTCTACAAGGGCCGGTTCGTTTCGGATCACCTAATTGCAAGAATTTGTTGACTTTAGA
TTTGTCATACAATGAATTCGAAGGCGGTGTTCCACCTGCATTGGGAAATTGCAGTAGCCTTGACGCTTTA
GTCATTGTGAGTGGTAACTTGTCAGGTACAATCCCTTCCTCATTGGGTATGTTGAAGAATCTCACAATTC
TTAACCTTTCCGAGAATCGTCTCTCTGGGAGTATCCCCGCAGAGCTCGGGAACTGCAGTAGCTTGAACTT
GTTGAAGCTGAACGATAACCAGCTTGTAGGCGGAATACCGAGTGCATTAGGTAAGCTGAGGAAGCTAGAA
AGTCTGGAGCTTTTCGAAAACCGGTTTTCGGGTGAGATTCCTATTGAGATATGGAAGAGTCAGAGTCTTA
CGCAGTTGCTAGTTTATCAAAACAATCTCACTGGTGAACTACCTGTGGAAATGACTGAGATGAAGAAGCT
AAAGATCGCTACGCTGTTCAACAACAGCTTTTATGGAGCGATACCACCGGGTTTAGGTGTGAACAGCAGC
TTAGAAGAGGTTGACTTTATTGGTAACAAACTTACAGGAGAGATACCGCCAAATCTATGCCATGGAAGGA
AGTTGAGAATACTCAACTTGGGTTCTAATCTGCTTCATGGTACAATACCAGCTTCTATTGGTCACTGTAA
GACCATCAGGAGATTCATCCTTAGAGAAAATAACCTTTCAGGTCTTCTTCCTGAGTTTTCTCAGGATCAT
AGTCTTTCTTTTCTTGATTTCAATAGCAACAACTTCGAAGGACCAATCCCGGGCAGCCTCGGAAGCTGTA
AGAATCTCTCGAGTATTAACCTATCTCGAAACAGATTCACGGGGCAGATACCTCCACAACTTGGGAATCT
ACAAAACCTTGGTTACATGAATCTTTCTCGTAATCTTCTTGAAGGGTCTCTACCAGCTCAGCTATCTAAC
TGTGTGAGTTTAGAGCGTTTTGATGTTGGCTTCAACTCATTAAACGGTTCAGTTCCTTCAAACTTTAGTA
ACTGGAAAGGCTTGACGACTTTAGTTCTCAGCGAGAACCGGTTTTCAGGAGGTATTCCACAGTTCTTGCC
TGAGCTTAAGAAGCTGTCAACTCTGCAGATTGCTAGAAATGCTTTTGGTGGTGAGATTCCTTCGTCGATT
GGGTTGATAGAGGATCTGATCTATGACTTGGACCTTAGTGGAAACGGATTGACAGGTGAAATTCCAGCCA
AGTTGGGAGATCTCATCAAGTTAACAAGACTCAACATATCTAACAACAATTTGACAGGATCTTTATCGGT
TCTCAAAGGTCTTACCTCATTGCTACATGTTGATGTCTCCAACAATCAGTTCACAGGTCCAATACCAGAT
AACTTGGAGGGTCAGTTGTTATCTGAGCCGTCGTCGTTTTCAGGAAATCCAAACCTCTGCATTCCACATT
CCTTCTCTGCTAGCAACAATAGCCGCAGCGCGTTAAAGTACTGTAAAGATCAATCTAAAAGCAGGAAGAG
TGGCCTTAGCCTGGAGGTGCTGTTCCAGGGACCAGGGAGCGACAAAACTCACACATGCCCACCGTGCCCA
GCACCTGAACTCCTGGGGGGACCGTCAGTCTTCCTCTTCCCCCCAAAACCCAAGGACACCCTCATGATCT
CCCGGACCCCTGAGGTCACATGCGTGGTGGTGGACGTGAGCCACGAAGACCCTGAGGTCAAGTTCAACTG
GTACGTGGACGGCGTGGAGGTGCATAATGCCAAGACAAAGCCGCGGGAGGAGCAGTACAACAGCACGTAC
CGTGTGGTCAGCGTCCTCACCGTCCTGCACCAGGACTGGCTGAATGGCAAGGAGTACAAGTGCAAGGTCT
CCAACAAAGCCCTCCCAGCCCCCATCGAGAAAACCATCTCCAAAGCCAAAGGGCAGCCCCGAGAACCACA
GGTGTACACCCTGCCCCCATCCCGGGAGGAGATGACCAAGAACCAGGTCAGCCTGACCTGCCTGGTCAAA
GGCTTCTATCCCAGCGACATCGCCGTGGAGTGGGAGAGCAATGGGCAGCCGGAGAACAACTACAAGACCA
CGCCTCCCGTGCTGGACTCCGACGGCTCCTTCTTCCTCTACAGCAAGCTCACCGTGGACAAGAGCAGGTG
GCAGCAGGGGAACGTCTTCTCATGCTCCGTGATGCATGAGGGTCTGCACAACCACTACACGCAGAAGAGC
CTCTCCCTGTCTCCGGGTAAATCTAGAGGGCCCTTCGAAGGTAAGCCTATCCCTAACCCTCTCCTCGGTC
TCGATTCTACGCGTACCGGTCATCATCACCATCACCATTGAGTTTAAACCCGCTGATCAGCCTCGACTGT
GCCTTCTAAGGCCTGAGCTCGCTGATCAGCCTCGATCGAGGATCCAGACATGATAAGATACATTGATGAG
TTTGGACAAACCACAACTAGAATGCAGTGAAAAAAATGCTTTATTTGTGAAATTTGTGATGCTATTGCTT
TATTTGTAACCATTATAAGCTGCAATAAACAAGTTAACAACAACAATTGCATTCATTTTATGTTTCAGGT
TCAGGGGGAGGTGTGGGAGGTTTTTTAAAGCAAGTAAAACCTCTACAAATGTGGTATGGCTGATTATGAT
CAGTCGACCTGCAGGCATGCAAGCTTGGCGTAATCATGGTCATAGCTGTTTCCTGTGTGAAATTGTTATC
CGCTCACAATTCCACACAACATACGAGCCGGAAGCATAAAGTGTAAAGCCTGGGGTGCCTAATGAGTGAG
CTAACTCACATTAATTGCGTTGCGCTCACTGCCCGCTTTCCAGTCGGGAAACCTGTCGTGCCAGCTGCAT
TAATGAATCGGCCAACGCGCGGGGAGAGGCGGTTTGCGTATTGGGCGCTCTTCCGCTTCCTCGCTCACTG
ACTCGCTGCGCTCGGTCGTTCGGCTGCGGCGAGCGGTATCAGCTCACTCAAAGGCGGTAATACGGTTATC
CACAGAATCAGGGGATAACGCAGGAAAGAACATGTGAGCAAAAGGCCAGCAAAAGGCCAGGAACCGTAAA
AAGGCCGCGTTGCTGGCGTTTTTCCATAGGCTCCGCCCCCCTGACGAGCATCACAAAAATCGACGCTCAA
GTCAGAGGTGGCGAAACCCGACAGGACTATAAAGATACCAGGCGTTTCCCCCTGGAAGCTCCCTCGTGCG
CTCTCCTGTTCCGACCCTGCCGCTTACCGGATACCTGTCCGCCTTTCTCCCTTCGGGAAGCGTGGCGCTT
TCTCATAGCTCACGCTGTAGGTATCTCAGTTCGGTGTAGGTCGTTCGCTCCAAGCTGGGCTGTGTGCACG
AACCCCCCGTTCAGCCCGACCGCTGCGCCTTATCCGGTAACTATCGTCTTGAGTCCAACCCGGTAAGACA
CGACTTATCGCCACTGGCAGCAGCCACTGGTAACAGGATTAGCAGAGCGAGGTATGTAGGCGGTGCTACA
GAGTTCTTGAAGTGGTGGCCTAACTACGGCTACACTAGAAGAACAGTATTTGGTATCTGCGCTCTGCTGA
AGCCAGTTACCTTCGGAAAAAGAGTTGGTAGCTCTTGATCCGGCAAACAAACCACCGCTGGTAGCGGTGG
TTTTTTTGTTTGCAAGCAGCAGATTACGCGCAGAAAAAAAGGATCTCAAGAAGATCCTTTGATCTTTTCT
ACGGGGTCTGACGCTCAGTGGAACGAAAACTCACGTTAAGGGATTTTGGTCATGAGATTATCAAAAAGGA
TCTTCACCTAGATCCTTTTAAATTAAAAATGAAGTTTTAAATCAATCTAAAGTATATATGAGTAAACTTG
GTCTGACAGTTACCAATGCTTAATCAGTGAGGCACCTATCTCAGCGATCTGTCTATTTCGTTCATCCATA
GTTGCCTGACTCCCCGTCGTGTAGATAACTACGATACGGGAGGGCTTACCATCTGGCCCCAGTGCTGCAA
TGATACCGCGAGACCCACGCTCACCGGCTCCAGATTTATCAGCAATAAACCAGCCAGCCGGAAGGGCCGA
GCGCAGAAGTGGTCCTGCAACTTTATCCGCCTCCATCCAGTCTATTAATTGTTGCCGGGAAGCTAGAGTA
AGTAGTTCGCCAGTTAATAGTTTGCGCAACGTTGTTGCCATTGCTACAGGCATCGTGGTGTCACGCTCGT
CGTTTGGTATGGCTTCATTCAGCTCCGGTTCCCAACGATCAAGGCGAGTTACATGATCCCCCATGTTGTG
CAAAAAAGCGGTTAGCTCCTTCGGTCCTCCGATCGTTGTCAGAAGTAAGTTGGCCGCAGTGTTATCACTC
ATGGTTATGGCAGCACTGCATAATTCTCTTACTGTCATGCCATCCGTAAGATGCTTTTCTGTGACTGGTG
AGTACTCAACCAAGTCATTCTGAGAATAGTGTATGCGGCGACCGAGTTGCTCTTGCCCGGCGTCAATACG
GGATAATACCGCGCCACATAGCAGAACTTTAAAAGTGCTCATCATTGGAAAACGTTCTTCGGGGCGAAAA
CTCTCAAGGATCTTACCGCTGTTGAGATCCAGTTCGATGTAACCCACTCGTGCACCCAACTGATCTTCAG
CATCTTTTACTTTCACCAGCGTTTCTGGGTGAGCAAAAACAGGAAGGCAAAATGCCGCAAAAAAGGGAAT
AAGGGCGACACGGAAATGTTGAATACTCATACTCTTCCTTTTTCAATATTATTGAAGCATTTATCAGGGT
TATTGTCTCATGAGCGGATACATATTTGAATGTATTTAGAAAAATAAACAAATAGGGGTTCCGCGCACAT
TTCCCCGAAAAGTGCCACCTGACGTCTAAGAAACCATTATTATCATGACATTAACCTATAAAAATAGGCG
TATCACGAGGCCCTTTCGTCTCGCGCGTTTCGGTGATGACGGTGAAAACCTCTGACACATGCAGCTCCCG
GAGACGGTCACAGCTTGTCTGTAAGCGGATGCCGGGAGCAGACAAGCCCGTCAGGGCGCGTCAGCGGGTG
TTGGCGGGTGTCGGGGCTGGCTTAACTATGCGGCATCAGAGCAGATTGTACTGAGAGTGCACCATATGCG
GTGTGAAATACCGCACAGATGCGTAAGGAGAAAATACCGCATCAGGCGCCATTCGCCATTCAGGCTGCGC
AACTGTTGGGAAGGGCGATCGGTGCGGGCCTCTTCGCTATTACGCCAGCTGGCGAAAGGGGGATGTGCTG
CAAGGCGATTAAGTTGGGTAACGCCAGGGTTTTCCCAGTCACGACGTT
